>Addgene plasmid #51379 | pcDNA3-pri-let-7d | depositor full sequence | sequence record 78276 | Full Sequence
GACGGATCGGGAGATCTCCCGATCCCCTATGGTCGACTCTCAGTACAATCTGCTCTGATGCCGCATAGTT
AAGCCAGTATCTGCTCCCTGCTTGTGTGTTGGAGGTCGCTGAGTAGTGCGCGAGCAAAATTTAAGCTACA
ACAAGGCAAGGCTTGACCGACAATTGCATGAAGAATCTGCTTAGGGTTAGGCGTTTTGCGCTGCTTCGCG
ATGTACGGGCCAGATATACGCGTTGACATTGATTATTGACTAGTTATTAATAGTAATCAATTACGGGGTC
ATTAGTTCATAGCCCATATATGGAGTTCCGCGTTACATAACTTACGGTAAATGGCCCGCCTGGCTGACCG
CCCAACGACCCCCGCCCATTGACGTCAATAATGACGTATGTTCCCATAGTAACGCCAATAGGGACTTTCC
ATTGACGTCAATGGGTGGACTATTTACGGTAAACTGCCCACTTGGCAGTACATCAAGTGTATCATATGCC
AAGTACGCCCCCTATTGACGTCAATGACGGTAAATGGCCCGCCTGGCATTATGCCCAGTACATGACCTTA
TGGGACTTTCCTACTTGGCAGTACATCTACGTATTAGTCATCGCTATTACCATGGTGATGCGGTTTTGGC
AGTACATCAATGGGCGTGGATAGCGGTTTGACTCACGGGGATTTCCAAGTCTCCACCCCATTGACGTCAA
TGGGAGTTTGTTTTGGCACCAAAATCAACGGGACTTTCCAAAATGTCGTAACAACTCCGCCCCATTGACG
CAAATGGGCGGTAGGCGTGTACGGTGGGAGGTCTATATAAGCAGAGCTCTCTGGCTAACTAGAGAACCCA
CTGCTTACTGGCTTATCGAAATTAATACGACTCACTATAGGGAGACCCAAGCTTGGTACCGAGCTCGGAT
CCCGTTTGTGACTTGAGGTTGGATTTTAAGCAAATGTATTTGTGGCTTTTTACCAAGGTCATATGGCCAG
ATAACTTTTCAAAAGCATTAGTTAAAGAATTCTGATTAGTTTGAATTAGAAACAAAACTCAAAGAACATG
ACCTAATTTAACAGGTTAATTTGAAGTGCATCTGCCAAGTAGAAGACCAGCAAGAAAAAAAAAATGGGTT
CCTAGGAAGAGGTAGTAGGTTGCATAGTTTTAGGGCAGGGATTTTGCCCACAAGGAGGTAACTATACGAC
CTGCTGCCTTTCTTAGGGCCTTATTATTCACCGATAACCTGTTTCCTTGCTCGAGCATGCATCTAGAGGG
CCCTATTCTATAGTGTCACCTAAATGCTAGAGCTCGCTGATCAGCCTCGACTGTGCCTTCTAGTTGCCAG
CCATCTGTTGTTTGCCCCTCCCCCGTGCCTTCCTTGACCCTGGAAGGTGCCACTCCCACTGTCCTTTCCT
AATAAAATGAGGAAATTGCATCGCATTGTCTGAGTAGGTGTCATTCTATTCTGGGGGGTGGGGTGGGGCA
GGACAGCAAGGGGGAGGATTGGGAAGACAATAGCAGGCATGCTGGGGATGCGGTGGGCTCTATGGCTTCT
GAGGCGGAAAGAACCAGCTGGGGCTCTAGGGGGTATCCCC
[124 nt withheld, positions 1581-1704]
C
[32 nt withheld, positions 1706-1737]
CA
[57 nt withheld, positions 1740-1796]
A
[49 nt withheld, positions 1798-1846]
CCTTTGACGTTGGAGTCCACGTTCTTT
[37 nt withheld, positions 1874-1910]
ACCCTATCTCGGTCTATTCTTTTGATTTATAAGGGATTTTGGGGATTTCGGCCTATTGGTTAAAAAATGA
GCTGATTTAACAAAAATTTAACGCGAATTAATTCTGTGGAATGTGTGTCAGTTAGGGTGTGGAAAGTCCC
CAGGCTCCCCAGGCAGGCAGAAGTATGCAAAGCATGCATCTCAATTAGTCAGCAACCAGGTGTGGAAAGT
CCCCAGGCTCCCCAGCAGGCAGAAGTATGCAAAGCATGCATCTCAATTAGTCAGCAACCATAGTCCCGCC
CCTAACTCCGCCCATCCCGCCCCTAACTCCGCCCAGTTCCGCCCATTCTCCGCCCCATGGCTGACTAATT
TTTTTTATTTATGCAGAGGCCGAGGCCGCCTCTGCCTCTGAGCTATTCCAGAAGTAGTGAGGAGGCTTTT
TTGGAGGCCTAGGCTTTTGCAAAAAGCTCCCGGGAGCTTGTATATCCATTTTCGGATCTGATCAAGAGAC
AGGATGAGGATCGTTTCGCATGATTGAACAAGATGGATTGCACGCAGGTTCTCCGGCCGCTTGGGTGGAG
AGGCTATTCGGCTATGACTGGGCACAACAGACAATCGGCTGCTCTGATGCCGCCGTGTTCCGGCTGTCAG
CGCAGGGGCGCCCGGTTCTTTTTGTCAAGACCGACCTGTCCGGTGCCCTGAATGAACTGCAGGACGAGGC
AGCGCGGCTATCGTGGCTGGCCACGACGGGCGTTCCTTGCGCAGCTGTGCTCGACGTTGTCACTGAAGCG
GGAAGGGACTGGCTGCTATTGGGCGAAGTGCCGGGGCAGGATCTCCTGTCATCTCACCTTGCTCCTGCCG
AGAAAGTATCCATCATGGCTGATGCAATGCGGCGGCTGCATACGCTTGATCCGGCTACCTGCCCATTCGA
CCACCAAGCGAAACATCGCATCGAGCGAGCACGTACTCGGATGGAAGCCGGTCTTGTCGATCAGGATGAT
CTGGACGAAGAGCATCAGGGGCTCGCGCCAGCCGAACTGTTCGCCAGGCTCAAGGCGCGCATGCCCGACG
GCGAGGATCTCGTCGTGACCCATGGCGATGCCTGCTTGCCGAATATCATGGTGGAAAATGGCCGCTTTTC
TGGATTCATCGACTGTGGCCGGCTGGGTGTGGCGGACCGCTATCAGGACATAGCGTTGGCTACCCGTGAT
ATTGCTGAAGAGCTTGGCGGCGAATGGGCTGACCGCTTCCTCGTGCTTTACGGTATCGCCGCTCCCGATT
CGCAGCGCATCGCCTTCTATCGCCTTCTTGACGAGTTCTTCTGAGCGGGACTCTGGGGTTCGAAATGACC
GACCAAGCGACGCCCAACCTGCCATCACGAGATTTCGATTCCACCGCCGCCTTCTATGAAAGGTTGGGCT
TCGGAATCGTTTTCCGGGACGCCGGCTGGATGATCCTCCAGCGCGGGGATCTCATGCTGGAGTTCTTCGC
CCACCCCAACTTGTTTATTGCAGCTTATAATGGTTACAAATAAAGCAATAGCATCACAAATTTCACAAAT
AAAGCATTTTTTTCACTGCATTCTAGTTGTGGTTTGTCCAAACTCATCAATGTATCTTATCATGTCTGTA
TACCGTCGACCTCTAGCTAGAGCTTGGCGTAATCATGGTCATAGCTGTTTCCTGTGTGAAATTGTTATCC
GCTCACAATTCCACACAACATACGAGCCGGAAGCATAAAGTGTAAAGCCTGGGGTGCCTAATGAGTGAGC
TAACTCACATTAATTGCGTTGCGCTCACTGCCCGCTTTCCAGTCGGGAAACCTGTCGTGCCAGCTGCATT
AATGAATCGGCCAACGCGCGGGGAGAGGCGGTTTGCGTATTGGGCGCTCTTCCGCTTCCTCGCTCACTGA
CTCGCTGCGCTCGGTCGTTCGGCTGCGGCGAGCGGTATCAGCTCACTCAAAGGCGGTAATACGGTTATCC
ACAGAATCAGGGGATAACGCAGGAAAGAACATGTGAGCAAAAGGCCAGCAAAAGGCCAGGAACCGTAAAA
AGGCCGCGTTGCTGGCGTTTTTCCATAGGCTCCGCCCCCCTGACGAGCATCACAAAAATCGACGCTCAAG
TCAGAGGTGGCGAAACCCGACAGGACTATAAAGATACCAGGCGTTTCCCCCTGGAAGCTCCCTCGTGCGC
TCTCCTGTTCCGACCCTGCCGCTTACCGGATACCTGTCCGCCTTTCTCCCTTCGGGAAGCGTGGCGCTTT
CTCAATGCTCACGCTGTAGGTATCTCAGTTCGGTGTAGGTCGTTCGCTCCAAGCTGGGCTGTGTGCACGA
ACCCCCCGTTCAGCCCGACCGCTGCGCCTTATCCGGTAACTATCGTCTTGAGTCCAACCCGGTAAGACAC
GACTTATCGCCACTGGCAGCAGCCACTGGTAACAGGATTAGCAGAGCGAGGTATGTAGGCGGTGCTACAG
AGTTCTTGAAGTGGTGGCCTAACTACGGCTACACTAGAAGGACAGTATTTGGTATCTGCGCTCTGCTGAA
GCCAGTTACCTTCGGAAAAAGAGTTGGTAGCTCTTGATCCGGCAAACAAACCACCGCTGGTAGCGGTGGT
TTTTTTGTTTGCAAGCAGCAGATTACGCGCAGAAAAAAAGGATCTCAAGAAGATCCTTTGATCTTTTCTA
CGGGGTCTGACGCTCAGTGGAACGAAAACTCACGTTAAGGGATTTTGGTCATGAGATTATCAAAAAGGAT
CTTCACCTAGATCCTTTTAAATTAAAAATGAAGTTTTAAATCAATCTAAAGTATATATGAGTAAACTTGG
TCTGACAGTTACCAATGCTTAATCAGTGAGGCACCTATCTCAGCGATCTGTCTATTTCGTTCATCCATAG
TTGCCTGACTCCCCGTCGTGTAGATAACTACGATACGGGAGGGCTTACCATCTGGCCCCAGTGCTGCAAT
GATACCGCGAGACCCACGCTCACCGGCTCCAGATTTATCAGCAATAAACCAGCCAGCCGGAAGGGCCGAG
CGCAGAAGTGGTCCTGCAACTTTATCCGCCTCCATCCAGTCTATTAATTGTTGCCGGGAAGCTAGAGTAA
GTAGTTCGCCAGTTAATAGTTTGCGCAACGTTGTTGCCATTGCTACAGGCATCGTGGTGTCACGCTCGTC
GTTTGGTATGGCTTCATTCAGCTCCGGTTCCCAACGATCAAGGCGAGTTACATGATCCCCCATGTTGTGC
AAAAAAGCGGTTAGCTCCTTCGGTCCTCCGATCGTTGTCAGAAGTAAGTTGGCCGCAGTGTTATCACTCA
TGGTTATGGCAGCACTGCATAATTCTCTTACTGTCATGCCATCCGTAAGATGCTTTTCTGTGACTGGTGA
GTACTCAACCAAGTCATTCTGAGAATAGTGTATGCGGCGACCGAGTTGCTCTTGCCCGGCGTCAATACGG
GATAATACCGCGCCACATAGCAGAACTTTAAAAGTGCTCATCATTGGAAAACGTTCTTCGGGGCGAAAAC
TCTCAAGGATCTTACCGCTGTTGAGATCCAGTTCGATGTAACCCACTCGTGCACCCAACTGATCTTCAGC
ATCTTTTACTTTCACCAGCGTTTCTGGGTGAGCAAAAACAGGAAGGCAAAATGCCGCAAAAAAGGGAATA
AGGGCGACACGGAAATGTTGAATACTCATACTCTTCCTTTTTCAATATTATTGAAGCATTTATCAGGGTT
ATTGTCTCATGAGCGGATACATATTTGAATGTATTTAGAAAAATAAACAAATAGGGGTTCCGCGCACATT
TCCCCGAAAAGTGCCACCTGACGTC
Features (pLannotate 1.2.2; 21 found; start..end, strand, type, name):
     36..80      -  misc_feature   bom (fragment): basis of mobility region from pBR322
    235..614     +  enhancer       CMV enhancer: human cytomegalovirus immediate early enhancer
    615..818     +  promoter       CMV promoter: human cytomegalovirus (CMV) immediate early promoter
    814..847     +  LTR            5' LTR (truncated) (fragment): truncated 5' long terminal repeat (LTR) from HIV-1
    863..881     +  promoter       T7 promoter: promoter for bacteriophage T7 RNA polymerase
   1121..1205    +  ncRNA          let-7: Accession: RF00027 - let-7 microRNA precursor
   1267..1285    -  promoter       SP6 promoter: promoter for bacteriophage SP6 RNA polymerase
   1311..1535    +  polyA_signal   bGH poly(A) signal: bovine growth hormone polyadenylation signal
   1539..1560    +  promoter       SV40 promoter (fragment): SV40 enhancer and early promoter
   1581..2009    +  rep_origin     f1 ori (sequence partly withheld): f1 bacteriophage origin of replication; arrow indicates direction of (+) strand synthesis
   2023..2353    +  promoter       SV40 promoter: SV40 enhancer and early promoter
   2420..3211    +  CDS            neo: KKA2_KLEPN - Also known as kan, nptII. Experimental evidence at protein level: Swiss-Prot protein existence level 1. Resistance to kanamycin, neomycin, paromomycin, ribostamycin, butirosin and gentamicin B. From Klebsiella pneumoniae.
   3235..3393    +  CDS            ble (fragment): BLE_KLEPN - Experimental evidence at protein level: Swiss-Prot protein existence level 1. Binding protein with a strong affinity to the bleomycin family of antibiotics. Binds to CL990; an antimitotic-antibiotic compound. From Klebsiella pneumoniae.
   3388..3509    +  polyA_signal   SV40 poly(A) signal: SV40 polyadenylation signal
   3582..3598    -  protein_bind   lac operator: The lac repressor binds to the lac operator to inhibit transcription in E. coli. This inhibition can be relieved by adding lactose or isopropyl-β-D-thiogalactopyranoside (IPTG). lac repressor encoded by lacI
   3606..3636    -  promoter       lac promoter: promoter for the E. coli lac operon
   3651..3672    -  protein_bind   CAP binding site: CAP binding activates transcription in the presence of cAMP. E. coli catabolite activator protein
   3685..3777    -  CDS            lacI (fragment): lac repressor; lacI; The lac repressor binds to the lac operator to inhibit transcription in E. coli. This inhibition can be relieved by adding lactose or isopropyl-β-D-thiogalactopyranoside (IPTG).
   3960..4548    -  rep_origin     ori: high-copy-number ColE1/pMB1/pBR322/pUC origin of replication
   4719..5579    -  CDS            AmpR: β-lactamase; bla; confers resistance to ampicillin, carbenicillin, and related antibiotics
   5580..5684    -  promoter       AmpR promoter: bla
