[The description below was written by a language model from this plasmid's Addgene catalogue record and pLannotate feature annotations shown in this document.]
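Description:
pcDNA3-pri-let-7d is a mammalian expression plasmid built on the Invitrogen pcDNA3 backbone, carrying a 327 bp human genomic fragment that encodes the primary transcript of the microRNA let-7d (MIRLET7D). The full sequence record is 5,715 nt. In bacteria the plasmid is maintained at high copy through a ColE1/pUC-type origin and selected with ampicillin via the β-lactamase gene and its own promoter. An f1 origin is also present, which allows single-stranded DNA production. For mammalian cells the backbone supplies a neomycin phosphotransferase cassette driven by the SV40 enhancer/early promoter and terminated by the SV40 poly(A) signal, which permits G418 selection of stable transfectants.

The insert was cloned between BamHI and XhoI sites, both retained, downstream of the human CMV immediate early enhancer and promoter and upstream of the bovine growth hormone polyadenylation signal. Annotation identifies the let-7 precursor hairpin as an roughly 85 nt element within the insert, so the stem-loop sits in flanking sequence, as expected for a pri-miRNA that must be recognised and cropped by the Microprocessor before further processing to pre-let-7d and mature let-7d. T7 and SP6 phage promoters flank the cloning site, with T7 oriented in the sense direction, so the same plasmid could serve as a template for in vitro transcription of the pri-miRNA. Short hits to an HIV-1 LTR, ble, lacI and lac regulatory elements are fragmentary backbone matches rather than functional parts.

The associated publication concerns Lin28-mediated terminal uridylation of let-7 precursors, consistent with use of this construct to express pri-let-7d in transfected cells for studies of let-7 biogenesis and its regulation.
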