Addgene plasmid #51379: pcDNA3-pri-let-7d
Depositing lab: Narry Kim. Depositing organization: Seoul National University. Publication: Lin28 mediates the terminal uridylation of let-7 precursor MicroRNA. Heo I, Joo C, Cho J, Ha M, Han J, Kim VN. Mol Cell. 2008 Oct 24;32(2):276-84. doi: 10.1016/j.molcel.2008.09.014. PubMed 18951094.
Backbone
  Vector backbone: pcDNA3
  Backbone manufacturer: Invitrogen
  Vector type: Mammalian Expression
Growth in bacteria
  Bacterial resistance: Ampicillin, 100 μg/mL
  Growth temperature: 37°C
  Growth strain: DH5alpha
  Copy number: High Copy
Gene/Insert
  Gene/Insert name: pri-let-7d
  Species: H. sapiens (human)
  Insert size (bp): 327
  Entrez Gene: MIRLET7D (a.k.a. LET7D, MIRNLET7D, hsa-let-7d, let-7d)
  Promoter: CMV
  Cloning method: Restriction Enzyme; 5′ cloning site BamHI (not destroyed); 3′ cloning site XhoI (not destroyed)
  Sequencing primers: 5′ CAATGGGCGTGGATAGCG; 3′ CCAGGGTCAAGGAAGGCAC
Terms and licenses: Academic/Nonprofit Terms; Industry Terms: Not Available to Industry
How to cite: pcDNA3-pri-let-7d was a gift from Narry Kim (Addgene plasmid # 51379 ; http://n2t.net/addgene:51379 ; RRID:Addgene_51379)
