>Addgene plasmid #51379 | pcDNA3-pri-let-7d | addgene partial sequence | sequence record 80093 | CMV-F 5'-CGCAAATGGGCGGTAGGCGTG-3'
GAGCTCTCTGGCTAACTAGAGAACCCACTGCTTACTGGCTTATCGAAATTAATACGACTCACTATAGGGA
GACCCAAGCTTGGTACCGAGCTCGGATCCCGTTTGTGACTTGAGGTTGGATTTTAAGCAAATGTATTTGT
GGCTTTTTACCAAGGTCATATGGCCAGATAACTTTTCAAAAGCATTAGTTAAAGAATTCTGATTAGTTTG
AATTAGAAACAAAACTCAAAGAACATGACCTAATTTAACAGGTTAATTTGAAGTGCATCTGCCAAGTAGA
AGACCAGCAAGAAAAAAAAAATGGGTTCCTAGGAAGAGGTAGTAGGTTGCATAGTTTTAGGGCAGGGATT
TTGCCCACAAGGAGGTAACTATACGACCTGCTGCCTTTCTTAGGGCCTTATTATTCACCGATAACCTGTT
TCCTTGCTCGAGCATGCATCTAGAGGGCCCTATTCTATAGTGTCACCTAAATGCTAGAGCTCGCTGATCA
GCCTCGACTGTGCCTTCTAGTTGCCAGCCATCTGTTGTTTGCCCCTCCCCCGTGCCTTCCTTGACCCTGG
AAGGTGCCACTCCCACTGTCCTTTCCTAATAAAATGAGGAAATTGCATCGCATTGTCTGAGTAGGTGTCA
TTCTATTCTGGGGGGTGGGGTGGGGCAGGACAGCAAGGGGGAGGATTGGGAAGACAATAGCAGGCATGCT
GGGGATGCGGTGGGCTCTATGGCTTCTGAGGCGGAAAGAACCAGCTGGGGCTCTAGGGGGTATCCCC
[80 nt withheld, positions 768-847]
